>Addgene plasmid #179628 | HULAa50H9 | addgene full sequence | sequence record 352863 | Addgene NGS Result
AAGAAACCAATTGTCCATATTGCATCAGACATTGCCGTCACTGCGTCTTTTACTGGCTCTTCTCGCTAAC
CAAACCGGTAACCCCGCTTATTAAAAGCATTCTGTAACAAAGCGGGACCAAAGCCATGACAAAAACGCGT
AACAAAAGTGTCTATAATCACGGCAGAAAAGTCCACATTGATTATTTGCACGGCGTCACACTTTGCTATG
CCATAGCATTTTTATCCATAAGATTAGCGGATCCTACCTGACGCTTTTTATCGCAACTCTCTACTGTTTC
TCCATACCCGTTTTTTTGGGCTAGAAATAATTTTGTTTAACTTTAAGAAGGAGATATACATACCCATGGG
TCATCATCACCATCACCACAAGCCAGAGACAGAACTCGGTCGCAAACTACAAACTTTCAACCGAATCGCA
GGTCTGACACACCTGATCCAAGGCATAGCCCTGGCCTTTATCCTCAACCCCGATACAACAATCCCAGTCA
TCACTCGCTTCTTCGATGAGACATCAGATGGCGTGCGCCCGGTCAGTGAAACTCTCTTTGAATTTCCAAT
TGCTCTGATCGCACCGATCTTCTTACTTCTTTCAGCCTTTGCCCATCTCTTTGTCTCATCTCCAACGTAT
ATCCGCCGCTATGAAGCAAACATCGCCAAGGGCATCAACCCTGCTCGTTGGTGGGAGTACGCCTTTAGCT
CATCCCTCATGCTCGTAGTTCTCTTAATGCTTGGCGGCCTCATTGAGCTCTCCAGCGTTGTCTTTATCTT
CACACTCAACTTCATTATGAACCTCATGGGCTTGATGATGGAGAAGTACAACCAGCTCACCGATAAGACT
TCGTGGTTACCTTTCAATATCGGAGTTCTCGCCGGCATCGTTCCGTGGATTATGGGCGGTCTCTACTTCT
GGGTCTCCACCAGCAACATCGCCGATTCCATTCCGGTCTACGCACAATTTGGTTTCTTACTCACATTCCT
CTTCTTTAATAGCTTTGCCATCAATATGTGGCTGCAGTACAAGAAGGTCGGAAAGTGGAAGGTCTACGCA
TACGGCGAGAAGTCTTACATCGTCTTAAGCCTTGTATCTAAGTCAGCTCTTGGCTGGATTATCGTTCTGG
GAACCTTGGGGATTTAAGTTTAAACGGTCTCCAGCTTGGCTGTTTTGGCGGATGAGAGAAGATTTTCAGC
CTGATACAGATTAAATCAGAACGCAGAAGCGGTCTGATAAAACAGAATTTGCCTGGCGGCAGTAGCGCGG
TGGTCCCACCTGACCCCATGCCGAACTCAGAAGTGAAACGCCGTAGCGCCGATGGTAGTGTGGGGTCTCC
CCATGCGAGAGTAGGGAACTGCCAGGCATCAAATAAAACGAAAGGCTCAGTCGAAAGACTGGGCCTTTCG
TTTTATCTGTTGTTTGTCGGTGAACGCTCTCCTGAGTAGGACAAATCCGCCGGGAGCGGATTTGAACGTT
GCGAAGCAACGGCCCGGAGGGTGGCGGGCAGGACGCCCGCCATAAACTGCCAGGCATCAAATTAAGCAGA
AGGCCATCCTGACGGATGGCCTTTTTGCGTTTCTACAAACTCTTTTGTTTATTTTTCTAAATACATTCAA
ATATGTATCCGCTCATGAGACAATAACCCTGATAAATGCTTCAATAATATTGAAAAAGGAAGAGTATGAG
TATTCAACATTTCCGTGTCGCCCTTATTCCCTTTTTTGCGGCATTTTGCCTTCCTGTTTTTGCTCACCCA
GAAACGCTGGTGAAAGTAAAAGATGCTGAAGATCAGTTGGGTGCACGAGTGGGTTACATCGAACTGGATC
TCAACAGCGGTAAGATCCTTGAGAGTTTTCGCCCCGAAGAACGTTTTCCAATGATGAGCACTTTTAAAGT
TCTGCTATGTGGCGCGGTATTATCCCGTGTTGACGCCGGGCAAGAGCAACTCGGTCGCCGCATACACTAT
TCTCAGAATGACTTGGTTGAGTACTCACCAGTCACAGAAAAGCATCTTACGGATGGCATGACAGTAAGAG
AATTATGCAGTGCTGCCATAACCATGAGTGATAACACTGCGGCCAACTTACTTCTGACAACGATCGGAGG
ACCGAAGGAGCTAACCGCTTTTTTGCACAACATGGGGGATCATGTAACTCGCCTTGATCGTTGGGAACCG
GAGCTGAATGAAGCCATACCAAACGACGAGCGTGACACCACGATGCCTGTAGCAATGGCAACAACGTTGC
GCAAACTATTAACTGGCGAACTACTTACTCTAGCTTCCCGGCAACAATTAATAGACTGGATGGAGGCGGA
TAAAGTTGCAGGACCACTTCTGCGCTCGGCCCTTCCGGCTGGCTGGTTTATTGCTGATAAATCTGGAGCC
GGTGAGCGTGGGTCTCGCGGTATCATTGCAGCACTGGGGCCAGATGGTAAGCCCTCCCGTATCGTAGTTA
TCTACACGACGGGGAGTCAGGCAACTATGGATGAACGAAATAGACAGATCGCTGAGATAGGTGCCTCACT
GATTAAGCATTGGTAACTGTCAGACCAAGTTTACTCATATATACTTTAGATTGATTTAAAACTTCATTTT
TAATTTAAAAGGATCTAGGTGAAGATCCTTTTTGATAATCTCATGACCAAAATCCCTTAACGTGAGTTTT
CGTTCCACTGAGCGTCAGACCCCGTAGAAAAGATCAAAGGATCTTCTTGAGATCCTTTTTTTCTGCGCGT
AATCTGCTGCTTGCAAACAAAAAAACCACCGCTACCAGCGGTGGTTTGTTTGCCGGATCAAGAGCTACCA
ACTCTTTTTCCGAAGGTAACTGGCTTCAGCAGAGCGCAGATACCAAATACTGTCCTTCTAGTGTAGCCGT
AGTTAGGCCACCACTTCAAGAACTCTGTAGCACCGCCTACATACCTCGCTCTGCTAATCCTGTTACCAGT
GGCTGCTGCCAGTGGCGATAAGTCGTGTCTTACCGGGTTGGACTCAAGACGATAGTTACCGGATAAGGCG
CAGCGGTCGGGCTGAACGGGGGGTTCGTGCACACAGCCCAGCTTGGAGCGAACGACCTACACCGAACTGA
GATACCTACAGCGTGAGCTATGAGAAAGCGCCACGCTTCCCGAAGGGAGAAAGGCGGACAGGTATCCGGT
AAGCGGCAGGGTCGGAACAGGAGAGCGCACGAGGGAGCTTCCAGGGGGAAACGCCTGGTATCTTTATAGT
CCTGTCGGGTTTCGCCACCTCTGACTTGAGCGTCGATTTTTGTGATGCTCGTCAGGGGGGCGGAGCCTAT
GGAAAAACGCCAGCAACGCGGCCTTTTTACGGTTCCTGGCCTTTTGCTGGCCTTTTGCTCACATGTTCTT
TCCTGCGTTATCCCCTGATTCTGTGGATAACCGTATTACCGCCTTTGAGTGAGCTGATACCGCTCGCCGC
AGCCGAACGACCGAGCGCAGCGAGTCAGTGAGCGAGGAAGCGGAAGAGCGCCTGATGCGGTATTTTCTCC
TTACGCATCTGTGCGGTATTTCACACCGCATATGGTGCACTCTCAGTACAATCTGCTCTGATGCCGCATA
GTTAAGCCAGTATACACTCCGCTATCGCTACGTGACTGGGTCATGGCTGCGCCCCGACACCCGCCAACAC
CCGCTGACGCGCCCTGACGGGCTTGTCTGCTCCCGGCATCCGCTTACAGACAAGCTGTGACCGTCTCCGG
GAGCTGCATGTGTCAGAGGTTTTCACCGTCATCACCGAAACGCGCGAGGCAGCAGATCAATTCGCGCGCG
AAGGCGAAGCGGCATGCATAATGTGCCTGTCAAATGGACGAAGCAGGGATTCTGCAAACCCTATGCTACT
CCGTCAAGCCGTCAATTGTCTGATTCGTTACCAATTATGACAACTTGACGGCTACATCATTCACTTTTTC
TTCACAACCGGCACGGAACTCGCTCGGGCTGGCCCCGGTGCATTTTTTAAATACCCGCGAGAAATAGAGT
TGATCGTCAAAACCAACATTGCGACCGACGGTGGCGATAGGCATCCGGGTGGTGCTCAAAAGCAGCTTCG
CCTGGCTGATACGTTGGTCCTCGCGCCAGCTTAAGACGCTAATCCCTAACTGCTGGCGGAAAAGATGTGA
CAGACGCGACGGCGACAAGCAAACATGCTGTGCGACGCTGGCGATATCAAAATTGCTGTCTGCCAGGTGA
TCGCTGATGTACTGACAAGCCTCGCGTACCCGATTATCCATCGGTGGATGGAGCGACTCGTTAATCGCTT
CCATGCGCCGCAGTAACAATTGCTCAAGCAGATTTATCGCCAGCAGCTCCGAATAGCGCCCTTCCCCTTG
CCCGGCGTTAATGATTTGCCCAAACAGGTCGCTGAAATGCGGCTGGTGCGCTTCATCCGGGCGAAAGAAC
CCCGTATTGGCAAATATTGACGGCCAGTTAAGCCATTCATGCCAGTAGGCGCGCGGACGAAAGTAAACCC
ACTGGTGATACCATTCGCGAGCCTCCGGATGACGACCGTAGTGATGAATCTCTCCTGGCGGGAACAGCAA
AATATCACCCGGTCGGCAAACAAATTCTCGTCCCTGATTTTTCACCACCCCCTGACCGCGAATGGTGAGA
TTGAGAATATAACCTTTCATTCCCAGCGGTCGGTCGATAAAAAAATCGAGATAACCGTTGGCCTCAATCG
GCGTTAAACCCGCCACCAGATGGGCATTAAACGAGTATCCCGGCAGCAGGGGATCATTTTGCGCTTCAGC
CATACTTTTCATACTCCCGCCATTCAGAG
Features (pLannotate 1.2.2; 11 found; start..end, strand, type, name):
      1..285     +  promoter       araBAD promoter: araBAD; promoter of the L-arabinose operon of E. coli; the araC regulatory gene is transcribed in the opposite direction (Guzman et al., 1995)
    312..334     +  RBS            RBS: efficient ribosome binding site from bacteriophage T7 gene 10 (Olins and Rangwala, 1989)
   1241..1356    +  ncRNA          5S rRNA: Accession: RF00001 - 5S ribosomal RNA
   1360..1446    +  terminator     rrnB T1 terminator: Escherichia coli rrnB; transcription terminator T1 from the E. coli rrnB gene
   1538..1565    +  terminator     rrnB T2 terminator: transcription terminator T2 from the E. coli rrnB gene
   1584..1675    +  promoter       AmpR promoter: bla
   1676..2536    +  CDS            AmpR: β-lactamase; bla; confers resistance to ampicillin, carbenicillin, and related antibiotics
   2707..3295    +  rep_origin     ori: high-copy-number ColE1/pMB1/pBR322/pUC origin of replication
   3481..3621    -  misc_feature   bom: basis of mobility region from pBR322
   3723..3763    -  CDS            rop (fragment): Rop protein, which maintains plasmids at low copy number; rop
   3885..4763    -  CDS            araC: L-arabinose regulatory protein; araC
