[The description below was written by a language model from this plasmid's Addgene catalogue record and pLannotate feature annotations shown in this document.]
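Description:
HULAa50H9 is a bacterial expression plasmid built on the Invitrogen pBAD backbone, designed to produce a heliorhodopsin in E. coli. The sequenced record is about 4.8 kb. The insert, also named HULAa50H9, is attributed to Actinobacteria and, according to the associated study, belongs to a set of heliorhodopsins recovered from freshwater microbes by functional metagenomics. It was cloned between NcoI and PmeI sites, both of which remain intact, and carries an N-terminal 6xHis tag suitable for detection or metal-affinity purification.

Expression is driven by the araBAD promoter, followed by an efficient ribosome binding site from bacteriophage T7 gene 10. The araC regulator is encoded on the opposite strand, so transcription is held low in the absence of L-arabinose and induced in a dose-dependent way when it is added, which is useful for membrane proteins such as rhodopsins that can be burdensome to the host. The automated feature table does not annotate the heliorhodopsin coding sequence or the His tag. They presumably occupy the unannotated interval between the RBS and the downstream rrnB region, where a 5S rRNA segment and the T1 and T2 terminators end transcription.

The plasmid is selected with ampicillin through the bla gene and its own promoter, and it replicates from a ColE1/pMB1-family origin. A pBR322 bom region and only a fragment of rop are also detected. The annotation tool labels the origin generically as high copy, whereas the catalogue lists the plasmid as low copy.
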