Addgene plasmid #179628: HULAa50H9
Purpose: Expresses heliorhodopsin gene in E.coli cells
Depositing lab: Oded Beja. Depositing organization: Technion - Israel Institute of Technology. Publication: Diverse heliorhodopsins detected via functional metagenomics in freshwater Actinobacteria, Chloroflexi and Archaea. Chazan A, Rozenberg A, Mannen K, Nagata T, Tahan R, Yaish S, Larom S, Inoue K, Beja O, Pushkarev A. Environ Microbiol. 2022 Jan;24(1):110-121. doi: 10.1111/1462-2920.15890. Epub 2022 Jan 4. PubMed 34984789.
Backbone
  Vector backbone: pBAD
  Backbone manufacturer: Invitrogen
  Vector type: Bacterial Expression
Growth in bacteria
  Bacterial resistance: Ampicillin, 100 μg/mL
  Growth temperature: 37°C
  Growth strain: DH5alpha
  Copy number: Low Copy
Gene/Insert
  Gene/Insert name: HULAa50H9
  Species: Actinobacteria
  Promoter: araBAD
  Tag / fusion protein: 6xHis (N terminal on insert)
  Cloning method: Restriction Enzyme; 5′ cloning site NcoI (not destroyed); 3′ cloning site PmeI (MssI) (not destroyed)
  Sequencing primers: 5′ pBAD-Fw 5-ATGCCATAGCATTTTTATCCA-3; 3′ pBAD-Rv 5-GATTTAATCTGTATCAGG-3
Terms and licenses: Academic/Nonprofit Terms; Industry Terms: Not Available to Industry
Depositor comments: Please visit https://doi.org/10.1101/2021.02.16.431466 for bioRxiv preprint.
How to cite: HULAa50H9 was a gift from Oded Beja (Addgene plasmid # 179628 ; http://n2t.net/addgene:179628 ; RRID:Addgene_179628)
